Addgene plasmid #239310: LentiCRISPR-B_sgRNA_D11 (pAVA3773)
Purpose: Lentiviral vector expressing Cas9-P2A-Blasticidin and a non-targeting sgRNA as control(-)
Depositing lab: Andrei Alexandrov. Depositing organization: Clemson University. Publication: Identification of human pathways acting on nuclear non-coding RNAs using the Mirror forward genetic approach. Che R, Panah M, Mirani B, Knowles K, Ostapovich A, Majumdar D, Chen X, DeSimone J, White W, Noonan M, Luo H, Alexandrov A. Nat Commun. 2025 May 22;16(1):4741. doi: 10.1038/s41467-025-59998-3. PubMed 40399278.
Backbone
  Vector backbone: LentiCRISPR-B
  Vector type: Lentiviral, CRISPR
  Selectable markers: Blasticidin
Growth in bacteria
  Bacterial resistance: Ampicillin, 100 μg/mL
  Growth temperature: 37°C
  Growth strain: NEB Stable
  Copy number: High Copy
Gene/Insert
  Gene/Insert name: U6-driven non-targeting sgRNA Control(-)
  gRNA/shRNA sequence: GCTGATCTATCGCGGTCGTC
  Species: H. sapiens (human)
  Cloning method: Gibson Cloning
  Sequencing primers: 5′ CGTGACGTAGAAAGTAATAATTTCTTGGGTAG
Terms and licenses: Academic/Nonprofit Terms; Industry Terms: Not Available to Industry
Depositor comments: Please visit https://doi.org/10.1101/2024.09.26.615073 for bioRxiv preprint.
How to cite: LentiCRISPR-B_sgRNA_D11 (pAVA3773) was a gift from Andrei Alexandrov (Addgene plasmid # 239310 ; http://n2t.net/addgene:239310 ; RRID:Addgene_239310)
