[The description below was written by a language model from this plasmid's Addgene catalogue record and pLannotate feature annotations shown in this document.]
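Description:
LentiCRISPR-B_sgRNA_D11 (pAVA3773) is an all-in-one lentiviral CRISPR vector built on the LentiCRISPR-B backbone, delivering Streptococcus pyogenes Cas9, a blasticidin resistance marker and a single non-targeting guide RNA that serves as a negative control. It is propagated in E. coli as a high-copy plasmid through a ColE1/pUC-type origin with ampicillin selection (AmpR), and also carries an f1 origin, an SV40 origin and residual lac and T7/T3 promoter elements from the cloning backbone.

The viral portion has a third-generation, self-inactivating layout. An RSV promoter replaces part of the 5' LTR to drive genomic RNA production in packaging cells, followed by the HIV-1 Ψ packaging signal with a gag fragment, the Rev response element for nuclear export of the unspliced genome, a cPPT/CTS, and a ΔU3 3' LTR that inactivates LTR promoter activity after integration. An SV40 poly(A) signal lies downstream of the 3' LTR. Within this frame, a human U6 Pol III promoter expresses the control guide fused to the SpCas9 gRNA scaffold. A separate EF-1α core promoter drives Cas9, annotated as contiguous N- and C-terminal portions that together make up the full coding sequence. Cas9 is followed by blasticidin S deaminase; the catalogue purpose describes the two as joined by a P2A peptide, although the P2A itself is not annotated in the feature table. A WPRE after the cassette enhances transcript expression.

The guide was inserted by Gibson cloning and is listed for use in human cells. The construct is intended as the negative control alongside targeting guides in Cas9 knockout experiments, with transduced cells selected by blasticidin.
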