Features (pLannotate 1.2.2; 29 found; start..end, strand, type, name):
      5..231     +  promoter       RSV promoter: Rous sarcoma virus enhancer/promoter
    232..412     +  LTR            5' LTR (truncated): truncated 5' long terminal repeat (LTR) from HIV-1
    459..584     +  misc_feature   HIV-1 Ψ: packaging signal of human immunodeficiency virus type 1
    568..931     +  CDS            HIV-1 gag (fragment): gag protein from human immunodeficiency virus 1; gag
   1077..1310    +  misc_feature   RRE: The Rev response element (RRE) of HIV-1 allows for Rev-dependent mRNA export from the nucleus to the cytoplasm.
   1687..1713    +  CDS            Rev (fragment): human immunodeficiency virus 1 (HIV-1) Rev protein; rev; enhances nuclear export of unspliced and incompletely spliced viral mRNAs
   1717..1957    +  promoter       U6 promoter: RNA polymerase III promoter for human U6 snRNA
   1987..2062    +  misc_RNA       gRNA scaffold: guide RNA scaffold for the Streptococcus pyogenes CRISPR/Cas9 system
   2110..2227    +  misc_feature   cPPT/CTS: central polypurine tract and central termination sequence of HIV-1
   2296..2507    +  promoter       EF-1α core promoter: core promoter for human elongation factor EF-1α
   2611..4212    +  CDS            Cas9(N): N-terminal portion of Streptococcus pyogenes Cas9 (Zetsche et al., 2015)
   4213..6711    +  CDS            Cas9(C): C-terminal portion of Streptococcus pyogenes Cas9 (Zetsche et al., 2015)
   6832..7230    +  CDS            BSD: blasticidin S deaminase; Aspergillus terreus BSD; confers resistance to blasticidin
   7246..7834    +  misc_feature   WPRE: woodchuck hepatitis virus posttranscriptional regulatory element
   7885..7904    +  misc_feature   cPPT/CTS (fragment): central polypurine tract and central termination sequence of HIV-1
   7906..8139    +  LTR            3' LTR (ΔU3): self-inactivating 3' long terminal repeat (LTR) from HIV-1
   8217..8338    +  polyA_signal   SV40 poly(A) signal: SV40 polyadenylation signal
   8378..8513    +  rep_origin     SV40 ori: SV40 origin of replication
   8534..8552    -  promoter       T7 promoter: promoter for bacteriophage T7 RNA polymerase
   8560..8715    +  CDS            lacZα (fragment): LacZα fragment of β-galactosidase; lacZ fragment
   8720..9148    +  rep_origin     f1 ori (sequence partly withheld): f1 bacteriophage origin of replication; arrow indicates direction of (+) strand synthesis
   9201..9305    +  promoter       AmpR promoter: bla
   9306..10166   +  CDS            AmpR: β-lactamase; bla; confers resistance to ampicillin, carbenicillin, and related antibiotics
  10337..10925   +  rep_origin     ori: high-copy-number ColE1/pMB1/pBR322/pUC origin of replication
  11108..11200   +  CDS            lacI (fragment): lac repressor; lacI; The lac repressor binds to the lac operator to inhibit transcription in E. coli. This inhibition can be relieved by adding lactose or isopropyl-β-D-thiogalactopyranoside (IPTG).
  11213..11234   +  protein_bind   CAP binding site: CAP binding activates transcription in the presence of cAMP. E. coli catabolite activator protein
  11249..11279   +  promoter       lac promoter: promoter for the E. coli lac operon
  11283..11305   +  protein_bind   lac operator (fragment): The lac repressor binds to the lac operator to inhibit transcription in E. coli. This inhibition can be relieved by adding lactose or isopropyl-β-D-thiogalactopyranoside (IPTG). lac repressor encoded by lacI
  11348..11366   +  promoter       T3 promoter: promoter for bacteriophage T3 RNA polymerase
>Addgene plasmid #239310 | LentiCRISPR-B_sgRNA_D11 (pAVA3773) | addgene full sequence | sequence record 479163 | Addgene NGS Result
TTAATGTAGTCTTATGCAATACTCTTGTAGTCTTGCAACATGGTAACGATGAGTTAGCAACATGCCTTAC
AAGGAGAGAAAAAGCACCGTGCATGCCGATTGGTGGAAGTAAGGTGGTACGATCGTGCCTTATTAGGAAG
GCAACAGACGGGTCTGACATGGATTGGACGAACCACTGAATTGCCGCATTGCAGAGATATTGTATTTAAG
TGCCTAGCTCGATACATAAACGGGTCTCTCTGGTTAGACCAGATCTGAGCCTGGGAGCTCTCTGGCTAAC
TAGGGAACCCACTGCTTAAGCCTCAATAAAGCTTGCCTTGAGTGCTTCAAGTAGTGTGTGCCCGTCTGTT
GTGTGACTCTGGTAACTAGAGATCCCTCAGACCCTTTTAGTCAGTGTGGAAAATCTCTAGCAGTGGCGCC
CGAACAGGGACTTGAAAGCGAAAGGGAAACCAGAGGAGCTCTCTCGACGCAGGACTCGGCTTGCTGAAGC
GCGCACGGCAAGAGGCGAGGGGCGGCGACTGGTGAGTACGCCAAAAATTTTGACTAGCGGAGGCTAGAAG
GAGAGAGATGGGTGCGAGAGCGTCAGTATTAAGCGGGGGAGAATTAGATCGCGATGGGAAAAAATTCGGT
TAAGGCCAGGGGGAAAGAAAAAATATAAATTAAAACATATAGTATGGGCAAGCAGGGAGCTAGAACGATT
CGCAGTTAATCCTGGCCTGTTAGAAACATCAGAAGGCTGTAGACAAATACTGGGACAGCTACAACCATCC
CTTCAGACAGGATCAGAAGAACTTAGATCATTATATAATACAGTAGCAACCCTCTATTGTGTGCATCAAA
GGATAGAGATAAAAGACACCAAGGAAGCTTTAGACAAGATAGAGGAAGAGCAAAACAAAAGTAAGACCAC
CGCACAGCAAGCGGCCGCTGATCTTCAGACCTGGAGGAGGAGATATGAGGGACAATTGGAGAAGTGAATT
ATATAAATATAAAGTAGTAAAAATTGAACCATTAGGAGTAGCACCCACCAAGGCAAAGAGAAGAGTGGTG
CAGAGAGAAAAAAGAGCAGTGGGAATAGGAGCTTTGTTCCTTGGGTTCTTGGGAGCAGCAGGAAGCACTA
TGGGCGCAGCGTCAATGACGCTGACGGTACAGGCCAGACAATTATTGTCTGGTATAGTGCAGCAGCAGAA
CAATTTGCTGAGGGCTATTGAGGCGCAACAGCATCTGTTGCAACTCACAGTCTGGGGCATCAAGCAGCTC
CAGGCAAGAATCCTGGCTGTGGAAAGATACCTAAAGGATCAACAGCTCCTGGGGATTTGGGGTTGCTCTG
GAAAACTCATTTGCACCACTGCTGTGCCTTGGAATGCTAGTTGGAGTAATAAATCTCTGGAACAGATTTG
GAATCACACGACCTGGATGGAGTGGGACAGAGAAATTAACAATTACACAAGCTTAATACACTCCTTAATT
GAAGAATCGCAAAACCAGCAAGAAAAGAATGAACAAGAATTATTGGAATTAGATAAATGGGCAAGTTTGT
GGAATTGGTTTAACATAACAAATTGGCTGTGGTATATAAAATTATTCATAATGATAGTAGGAGGCTTGGT
AGGTTTAAGAATAGTTTTTGCTGTACTTTCTATAGTGAATAGAGTTAGGCAGGGATATTCACCATTATCG
TTTCAGACCCACCTCCCAACCCCGAGGGGACCCAGAGAGGGCCTATTTCCCATGATTCCTTCATATTTGC
ATATACGATACAAGGCTGTTAGAGAGATAATTAGAATTAATTTGACTGTAAACACAAAGATATTAGTACA
AAATACGTGACGTAGAAAGTAATAATTTCTTGGGTAGTTTGCAGTTTTAAAATTATGTTTTAAAATGGAC
TATCATATGCTTACCGTAACTTGAAAGTATTTCGATTTCTTGGCTTTATATATCTTGTGGAAAGGACGAA
ACACCGGCTGATCTATCGCGGTCGTCGTTTTAGAGCTAGAAATAGCAAGTTAAAATAAGGCTAGTCCGTT
ATCAACTTGAAAAAGTGGCACCGAGTCGGTGCTTTTTTGAATTCTAGATCTTGAGACAAATGGCAGTATT
CATCCACAATTTTAAAAGAAAAGGGGGGATTGGGGGGTACAGTGCAGGGGAAAGAATAGTAGACATAATA
GCAACAGACATACAAACTAAAGAATTACAAAAACAAATTACAAAAATTCAAAATTTTCGGGTTTATTACA
GGGACAGCAGAGATCCACTTTGGCGCCGGCTCGAGTGGCTCCGGTGCCCGTCAGTGGGCAGAGCGCACAT
CGCCCACAGTCCCCGAGAAGTTGGGGGGAGGGGTCGGCAATTGAACCGGTGCCTAGAGAAGGTGGCGCGG
GGTAAACTGGGAAAGTGATGTCGTGTACTGGCTCCGCCTTTTTCCCGAGGGTGGGGGAGAACCGTATATA
AGTGCAGTAGTCGCCGTGAACGTTCTTTTTCGCAACGGGTTTGCCGCCAGAACACAGGTGTCGTGACGCG
GGATCCGCCACCATGGATTACAAAGACGATGACGATAAGATGGCCCCAAAGAAGAAGCGGAAGGTCGGTA
TCCACGGAGTCCCAGCAGCCGACAAGAAGTACAGCATCGGCCTGGACATCGGCACCAACTCTGTGGGCTG
GGCCGTGATCACCGACGAGTACAAGGTGCCCAGCAAGAAATTCAAGGTGCTGGGCAACACCGACCGGCAC
AGCATCAAGAAGAACCTGATCGGAGCCCTGCTGTTCGACAGCGGCGAAACAGCCGAGGCCACCCGGCTGA
AGAGAACCGCCAGAAGAAGATACACCAGACGGAAGAACCGGATCTGCTATCTGCAAGAGATCTTCAGCAA
CGAGATGGCCAAGGTGGACGACAGCTTCTTCCACAGACTGGAAGAGTCCTTCCTGGTGGAAGAGGATAAG
AAGCACGAGCGGCACCCCATCTTCGGCAACATCGTGGACGAGGTGGCCTACCACGAGAAGTACCCCACCA
TCTACCACCTGAGAAAGAAACTGGTGGACAGCACCGACAAGGCCGACCTGCGGCTGATCTATCTGGCCCT
GGCCCACATGATCAAGTTCCGGGGCCACTTCCTGATCGAGGGCGACCTGAACCCCGACAACAGCGACGTG
GACAAGCTGTTCATCCAGCTGGTGCAGACCTACAACCAGCTGTTCGAGGAAAACCCCATCAACGCCAGCG
GCGTGGACGCCAAGGCCATCCTGTCTGCCAGACTGAGCAAGAGCAGACGGCTGGAAAATCTGATCGCCCA
GCTGCCCGGCGAGAAGAAGAATGGCCTGTTCGGAAACCTGATTGCCCTGAGCCTGGGCCTGACCCCCAAC
TTCAAGAGCAACTTCGACCTGGCCGAGGATGCCAAACTGCAGCTGAGCAAGGACACCTACGACGACGACC
TGGACAACCTGCTGGCCCAGATCGGCGACCAGTACGCCGACCTGTTTCTGGCCGCCAAGAACCTGTCCGA
CGCCATCCTGCTGAGCGACATCCTGAGAGTGAACACCGAGATCACCAAGGCCCCCCTGAGCGCCTCTATG
ATCAAGAGATACGACGAGCACCACCAGGACCTGACCCTGCTGAAAGCTCTCGTGCGGCAGCAGCTGCCTG
AGAAGTACAAAGAGATTTTCTTCGACCAGAGCAAGAACGGCTACGCCGGCTACATTGACGGCGGAGCCAG
CCAGGAAGAGTTCTACAAGTTCATCAAGCCCATCCTGGAAAAGATGGACGGCACCGAGGAACTGCTCGTG
AAGCTGAACAGAGAGGACCTGCTGCGGAAGCAGCGGACCTTCGACAACGGCAGCATCCCCCACCAGATCC
ACCTGGGAGAGCTGCACGCCATTCTGCGGCGGCAGGAAGATTTTTACCCATTCCTGAAGGACAACCGGGA
AAAGATCGAGAAGATCCTGACCTTCCGCATCCCCTACTACGTGGGCCCTCTGGCCAGGGGAAACAGCAGA
TTCGCCTGGATGACCAGAAAGAGCGAGGAAACCATCACCCCCTGGAACTTCGAGGAAGTGGTGGACAAGG
GCGCTTCCGCCCAGAGCTTCATCGAGCGGATGACCAACTTCGATAAGAACCTGCCCAACGAGAAGGTGCT
GCCCAAGCACAGCCTGCTGTACGAGTACTTCACCGTGTATAACGAGCTGACCAAAGTGAAATACGTGACC
GAGGGAATGAGAAAGCCCGCCTTCCTGAGCGGCGAGCAGAAAAAGGCCATCGTGGACCTGCTGTTCAAGA
CCAACCGGAAAGTGACCGTGAAGCAGCTGAAAGAGGACTACTTCAAGAAAATCGAGTGCTTCGACTCCGT
GGAAATCTCCGGCGTGGAAGATCGGTTCAACGCCTCCCTGGGCACATACCACGATCTGCTGAAAATTATC
AAGGACAAGGACTTCCTGGACAATGAGGAAAACGAGGACATTCTGGAAGATATCGTGCTGACCCTGACAC
TGTTTGAGGACAGAGAGATGATCGAGGAACGGCTGAAAACCTATGCCCACCTGTTCGACGACAAAGTGAT
GAAGCAGCTGAAGCGGCGGAGATACACCGGCTGGGGCAGGCTGAGCCGGAAGCTGATCAACGGCATCCGG
GACAAGCAGTCCGGCAAGACAATCCTGGATTTCCTGAAGTCCGACGGCTTCGCCAACAGAAACTTCATGC
AGCTGATCCACGACGACAGCCTGACCTTTAAAGAGGACATCCAGAAAGCCCAGGTGTCCGGCCAGGGCGA
TAGCCTGCACGAGCACATTGCCAATCTGGCCGGCAGCCCCGCCATTAAGAAGGGCATCCTGCAGACAGTG
AAGGTGGTGGACGAGCTCGTGAAAGTGATGGGCCGGCACAAGCCCGAGAACATCGTGATCGAAATGGCCA
GAGAGAACCAGACCACCCAGAAGGGACAGAAGAACAGCCGCGAGAGAATGAAGCGGATCGAAGAGGGCAT
CAAAGAGCTGGGCAGCCAGATCCTGAAAGAACACCCCGTGGAAAACACCCAGCTGCAGAACGAGAAGCTG
TACCTGTACTACCTGCAGAATGGGCGGGATATGTACGTGGACCAGGAACTGGACATCAACCGGCTGTCCG
ACTACGATGTGGACCATATCGTGCCTCAGAGCTTTCTGAAGGACGACTCCATCGACAACAAGGTGCTGAC
CAGAAGCGACAAGAACCGGGGCAAGAGCGACAACGTGCCCTCCGAAGAGGTCGTGAAGAAGATGAAGAAC
TACTGGCGGCAGCTGCTGAACGCCAAGCTGATTACCCAGAGAAAGTTCGACAATCTGACCAAGGCCGAGA
GAGGCGGCCTGAGCGAACTGGATAAGGCCGGCTTCATCAAGAGACAGCTGGTGGAAACCCGGCAGATCAC
AAAGCACGTGGCACAGATCCTGGACTCCCGGATGAACACTAAGTACGACGAGAATGACAAGCTGATCCGG
GAAGTGAAAGTGATCACCCTGAAGTCCAAGCTGGTGTCCGATTTCCGGAAGGATTTCCAGTTTTACAAAG
TGCGCGAGATCAACAACTACCACCACGCCCACGACGCCTACCTGAACGCCGTCGTGGGAACCGCCCTGAT
CAAAAAGTACCCTAAGCTGGAAAGCGAGTTCGTGTACGGCGACTACAAGGTGTACGACGTGCGGAAGATG
ATCGCCAAGAGCGAGCAGGAAATCGGCAAGGCTACCGCCAAGTACTTCTTCTACAGCAACATCATGAACT
TTTTCAAGACCGAGATTACCCTGGCCAACGGCGAGATCCGGAAGCGGCCTCTGATCGAGACAAACGGCGA
AACCGGGGAGATCGTGTGGGATAAGGGCCGGGATTTTGCCACCGTGCGGAAAGTGCTGAGCATGCCCCAA
GTGAATATCGTGAAAAAGACCGAGGTGCAGACAGGCGGCTTCAGCAAAGAGTCTATCCTGCCCAAGAGGA
ACAGCGATAAGCTGATCGCCAGAAAGAAGGACTGGGACCCTAAGAAGTACGGCGGCTTCGACAGCCCCAC
CGTGGCCTATTCTGTGCTGGTGGTGGCCAAAGTGGAAAAGGGCAAGTCCAAGAAACTGAAGAGTGTGAAA
GAGCTGCTGGGGATCACCATCATGGAAAGAAGCAGCTTCGAGAAGAATCCCATCGACTTTCTGGAAGCCA
AGGGCTACAAAGAAGTGAAAAAGGACCTGATCATCAAGCTGCCTAAGTACTCCCTGTTCGAGCTGGAAAA
CGGCCGGAAGAGAATGCTGGCCTCTGCCGGCGAACTGCAGAAGGGAAACGAACTGGCCCTGCCCTCCAAA
TATGTGAACTTCCTGTACCTGGCCAGCCACTATGAGAAGCTGAAGGGCTCCCCCGAGGATAATGAGCAGA
AACAGCTGTTTGTGGAACAGCACAAGCACTACCTGGACGAGATCATCGAGCAGATCAGCGAGTTCTCCAA
GAGAGTGATCCTGGCCGACGCTAATCTGGACAAAGTGCTGTCCGCCTACAACAAGCACCGGGATAAGCCC
ATCAGAGAGCAGGCCGAGAATATCATCCACCTGTTTACCCTGACCAATCTGGGAGCCCCTGCCGCCTTCA
AGTACTTTGACACCACCATCGACCGGAAGAGGTACACCAGCACCAAAGAGGTGCTGGACGCCACCCTGAT
CCACCAGAGCATCACCGGCCTGTACGAGACACGGATCGACCTGTCTCAGCTGGGAGGCGACAAGCGTCCT
GCTGCTACTAAGAAAGCTGGTCAAGCTAAGAAAAAGAAAGCTAGCGGCAGCGGCGCCACCAACTTCAGCC
TGCTGAAGCAGGCCGGCGACGTGGAGGAGAACCCCGGCCCCATGGCCAAGCCTTTGTCTCAAGAAGAATC
CACCCTCATTGAAAGAGCAACGGCTACAATCAACAGCATCCCCATCTCTGAAGACTACAGCGTCGCCAGC
GCAGCTCTCTCTAGCGACGGCCGCATCTTCACTGGTGTCAATGTATATCATTTTACTGGGGGACCTTGTG
CAGAACTCGTGGTGCTGGGCACTGCTGCTGCTGCGGCAGCTGGCAACCTGACTTGTATCGTCGCGATCGG
AAATGAGAACAGGGGCATCTTGAGCCCCTGCGGACGGTGCCGACAGGTGCTTCTCGATCTGCATCCTGGG
ATCAAAGCCATAGTGAAGGACAGTGATGGACAGCCGACGGCAGTTGGGATTCGTGAATTGCTGCCCTCTG
GTTATGTGTGGGAGGGCTAAACGCGTTAAGTCGACAATCAACCTCTGGATTACAAAATTTGTGAAAGATT
GACTGGTATTCTTAACTATGTTGCTCCTTTTACGCTATGTGGATACGCTGCTTTAATGCCTTTGTATCAT
GCTATTGCTTCCCGTATGGCTTTCATTTTCTCCTCCTTGTATAAATCCTGGTTGCTGTCTCTTTATGAGG
AGTTGTGGCCCGTTGTCAGGCAACGTGGCGTGGTGTGCACTGTGTTTGCTGACGCAACCCCCACTGGTTG
GGGCATTGCCACCACCTGTCAGCTCCTTTCCGGGACTTTCGCTTTCCCCCTCCCTATTGCCACGGCGGAA
CTCATCGCCGCCTGCCTTGCCCGCTGCTGGACAGGGGCTCGGCTGTTGGGCACTGACAATTCCGTGGTGT
TGTCGGGGAAATCATCGTCCTTTCCTTGGCTGCTCGCCTGTGTTGCCACCTGGATTCTGCGCGGGACGTC
CTTCTGCTACGTCCCTTCGGCCCTCAATCCAGCGGACCTTCCTTCCCGCGGCCTGCTGCCGGCTCTGCGG
CCTCTTCCGCGTCTTCGCCTTCGCCCTCAGACGAGTCGGATCTCCCTTTGGGCCGCCTCCCCGCGTCGAC
TTTAAGACCAATGACTTACAAGGCAGCTGTAGATCTTAGCCACTTTTTAAAAGAAAAGGGGGGACTGGAA
GGGCTAATTCACTCCCAACGAAGACAAGATCTGCTTTTTGCTTGTACTGGGTCTCTCTGGTTAGACCAGA
TCTGAGCCTGGGAGCTCTCTGGCTAACTAGGGAACCCACTGCTTAAGCCTCAATAAAGCTTGCCTTGAGT
GCTTCAAGTAGTGTGTGCCCGTCTGTTGTGTGACTCTGGTAACTAGAGATCCCTCAGACCCTTTTAGTCA
GTGTGGAAAATCTCTAGCAGTACGTATAGTAGTTCATGTCATCTTATTATTCAGTATTTATAACTTGCAA
AGAAATGAATATCAGAGAGTGAGAGGAACTTGTTTATTGCAGCTTATAATGGTTACAAATAAAGCAATAG
CATCACAAATTTCACAAATAAAGCATTTTTTTCACTGCATTCTAGTTGTGGTTTGTCCAAACTCATCAAT
GTATCTTATCATGTCTGGCTCTAGCTATCCCGCCCCTAACTCCGCCCATCCCGCCCCTAACTCCGCCCAG
TTCCGCCCATTCTCCGCCCCATGGCTGACTAATTTTTTTTATTTATGCAGAGGCCGAGGCCGCCTCGGCC
TCTGAGCTATTCCAGAAGTAGTGAGGAGGCTTTTTTGGAGGCCTAGGGACGTACCCAATTCGCCCTATAG
TGAGTCGTATTACGCGCGCTCACTGGCCGTCGTTTTACAACGTCGTGACTGGGAAAACCCTGGCGTTACC
CAACTTAATCGCCTTGCAGCACATCCCCCTTTCGCCAGCTGGCGTAATAGCGAAGAGGCCCGCACCGATC
GCCCTTCCCAACAGTTGCGCAGCCTGAATGGCGAATGGG
[124 nt withheld, positions 8720-8843]
C
[91 nt withheld, positions 8845-8935]
A
[49 nt withheld, positions 8937-8985]
CCTTTGACGTTGGAGTCCACGTTCTTT
[37 nt withheld, positions 9013-9049]
ACCCTATCTCGGTCTATTCTTTTGATTTATAAGGGATTTTGCCGATTTCGGCCTATTGGTTAAAAAATGA
GCTGATTTAACAAAAATTTAACGCGAATTTTAACAAAATATTAACGCTTACAATTTAGGTGGCACTTTTC
GGGGAAATGTGCGCGGAACCCCTATTTGTTTATTTTTCTAAATACATTCAAATATGTATCCGCTCATGAG
ACAATAACCCTGATAAATGCTTCAATAATATTGAAAAAGGAAGAGTATGAGTATTCAACATTTCCGTGTC
GCCCTTATTCCCTTTTTTGCGGCATTTTGCCTTCCTGTTTTTGCTCACCCAGAAACGCTGGTGAAAGTAA
AAGATGCTGAAGATCAGTTGGGTGCACGAGTGGGTTACATCGAACTGGATCTCAACAGCGGTAAGATCCT
TGAGAGTTTTCGCCCCGAAGAACGTTTTCCAATGATGAGCACTTTTAAAGTTCTGCTATGTGGCGCGGTA
TTATCCCGTATTGACGCCGGGCAAGAGCAACTCGGTCGCCGCATACACTATTCTCAGAATGACTTGGTTG
AGTACTCACCAGTCACAGAAAAGCATCTTACGGATGGCATGACAGTAAGAGAATTATGCAGTGCTGCCAT
AACCATGAGTGATAACACTGCGGCCAACTTACTTCTGACAACGATCGGAGGACCGAAGGAGCTAACCGCT
TTTTTGCACAACATGGGGGATCATGTAACTCGCCTTGATCGTTGGGAACCGGAGCTGAATGAAGCCATAC
CAAACGACGAGCGTGACACCACGATGCCTGTAGCAATGGCAACAACGTTGCGCAAACTATTAACTGGCGA
ACTACTTACTCTAGCTTCCCGGCAACAATTAATAGACTGGATGGAGGCGGATAAAGTTGCAGGACCACTT
CTGCGCTCGGCCCTTCCGGCTGGCTGGTTTATTGCTGATAAATCTGGAGCCGGTGAGCGTGGGTCTCGCG
GTATCATTGCAGCACTGGGGCCAGATGGTAAGCCCTCCCGTATCGTAGTTATCTACACGACGGGGAGTCA
GGCAACTATGGATGAACGAAATAGACAGATCGCTGAGATAGGTGCCTCACTGATTAAGCATTGGTAACTG
TCAGACCAAGTTTACTCATATATACTTTAGATTGATTTAAAACTTCATTTTTAATTTAAAAGGATCTAGG
TGAAGATCCTTTTTGATAATCTCATGACCAAAATCCCTTAACGTGAGTTTTCGTTCCACTGAGCGTCAGA
CCCCGTAGAAAAGATCAAAGGATCTTCTTGAGATCCTTTTTTTCTGCGCGTAATCTGCTGCTTGCAAACA
AAAAAACCACCGCTACCAGCGGTGGTTTGTTTGCCGGATCAAGAGCTACCAACTCTTTTTCCGAAGGTAA
CTGGCTTCAGCAGAGCGCAGATACCAAATACTGTTCTTCTAGTGTAGCCGTAGTTAGGCCACCACTTCAA
GAACTCTGTAGCACCGCCTACATACCTCGCTCTGCTAATCCTGTTACCAGTGGCTGCTGCCAGTGGCGAT
AAGTCGTGTCTTACCGGGTTGGACTCAAGACGATAGTTACCGGATAAGGCGCAGCGGTCGGGCTGAACGG
GGGGTTCGTGCACACAGCCCAGCTTGGAGCGAACGACCTACACCGAACTGAGATACCTACAGCGTGAGCT
ATGAGAAAGCGCCACGCTTCCCGAAGGGAGAAAGGCGGACAGGTATCCGGTAAGCGGCAGGGTCGGAACA
GGAGAGCGCACGAGGGAGCTTCCAGGGGGAAACGCCTGGTATCTTTATAGTCCTGTCGGGTTTCGCCACC
TCTGACTTGAGCGTCGATTTTTGTGATGCTCGTCAGGGGGGCGGAGCCTATGGAAAAACGCCAGCAACGC
GGCCTTTTTACGGTTCCTGGCCTTTTGCTGGCCTTTTGCTCACATGTTCTTTCCTGCGTTATCCCCTGAT
TCTGTGGATAACCGTATTACCGCCTTTGAGTGAGCTGATACCGCTCGCCGCAGCCGAACGACCGAGCGCA
GCGAGTCAGTGAGCGAGGAAGCGGAAGAGCGCCCAATACGCAAACCGCCTCTCCCCGCGCGTTGGCCGAT
TCATTAATGCAGCTGGCACGACAGGTTTCCCGACTGGAAAGCGGGCAGTGAGCGCAACGCAATTAATGTG
AGTTAGCTCACTCATTAGGCACCCCAGGCTTTACACTTTATGCTTCCGGCTCGTATGTTGTGTGGAATTG
TGAGCGGATAACAATTTCACACAGGAAACAGCTATGACCATGATTACGCCAAGCGCGCAATTAACCCTCA
CTAAAGGGAACAAAAGCTGGAGCTGCAAGC
